Addgene plasmid #201704: pGFP-mTet1s_K852R pc3914
Purpose: Expresses of GFP-tagged mTet1s_K852R in mammalian cells
Depositing lab: Cristina Cardoso. Depositing organization: Technische Universitaet Darmstadt. Publication: Isoform-specific and ubiquitination dependent recruitment of Tet1 to replicating heterochromatin modulates methylcytosine oxidation. Arroyo M, Hastert FD, Zhadan A, Schelter F, Zimbelmann S, Rausch C, Ludwig AK, Carell T, Cardoso MC. Nat Commun. 2022 Sep 2;13(1):5173. doi: 10.1038/s41467-022-32799-8. PubMed 36056023.
Backbone
  Vector backbone: GFP-tagged construct encoding the catalitic domain of Tet1 (pc2315)
  Backbone size w/o insert (bp): 9095
  Total vector size (bp): 9095
  Modifications to backbone: To mutate lysine 852 in Tet1-CD (pc2315) to arginine (pc3914), a sequence- and ligation-independent cloning approach was chosen
  Vector type: Mammalian Expression
Growth in bacteria
  Bacterial resistance: Ampicillin, 100 μg/mL
  Growth temperature: 37°C
  Growth strain: DH5alpha
  Copy number: Unknown
Gene/Insert
  Gene/Insert name: Tet1s-K852R (alt name: Tet1 short isoform)
  Species: M. musculus (mouse)
  Mutation: Lysine 852 mutated to arginine
  Entrez Gene: Tet1 (a.k.a. 2510010B09Rik, Cxxc6, D10Ertd17e, LCX, mKIAA1676)
  Promoter: CAG
  Tag / fusion protein: GFP (N terminal on backbone)
  Cloning method: Ligation Independent Cloning
  Sequencing primers: 5′ CAACGGCTGTCGGTTTGGGAGGAG; 3′ CTCCTCCCAAACCGACAGCCGTTG
Terms and licenses: Academic/Nonprofit Terms; Industry Terms: Not Available to Industry
How to cite: pGFP-mTet1s_K852R pc3914 was a gift from Cristina Cardoso (Addgene plasmid # 201704 ; http://n2t.net/addgene:201704 ; RRID:Addgene_201704)
