[The description below was written by a language model from this plasmid's Addgene catalogue record and pLannotate feature annotations shown in this document.]
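Description:
pGFP-mTet1s_K852R (pc3914) is a mammalian expression plasmid that produces an N-terminally GFP-tagged form of mouse Tet1 carrying a lysine 852 to arginine substitution. Tet1 is a dioxygenase that oxidises 5-methylcytosine to 5-hydroxymethylcytosine and further oxidised derivatives. Expression is driven by the CAG promoter, which appears in the feature table as its three components: the CMV immediate-early enhancer, the chicken β-actin promoter and a chimeric β-actin/β-globin intron. EGFP follows, joined directly to the Tet1 coding region. Downstream, an EMCV IRES links a blasticidin S deaminase gene to the same transcript, so blasticidin selection in mammalian cells should enrich for cells expressing the fusion. An SV40 polyadenylation signal ends the unit. Short bleomycin-resistance fragments after the BSD gene appear to be cloning remnants. In bacteria the plasmid is maintained through a high-copy ColE1/pUC-type origin and ampicillin resistance, and an f1 origin is also present.

The record is not fully consistent about the insert. The name and insert field give the short isoform Tet1s, whereas the backbone and modification notes describe mutating K852 in a parental GFP-tagged Tet1 catalytic-domain construct by sequence- and ligation-independent cloning. The annotated Tet1 segment is a fragment of about 2.1 kb, so it encodes only part of the protein. The sequenced record (9,018 nt) is also slightly shorter than the listed total size of 9,095 bp. The associated publication concerns isoform-specific, ubiquitination-dependent recruitment of Tet1 to replicating heterochromatin. This suggests the K852R mutant serves to remove a candidate ubiquitination site and to follow the effect on Tet1 localisation and methylcytosine oxidation by fluorescence imaging, though the catalogue entry does not say so.
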