Features (pLannotate 1.2.2; 21 found; start..end, strand, type, name):
     69..372     +  enhancer       CMV enhancer: human cytomegalovirus immediate early enhancer
    374..651     +  promoter       chicken β-actin promoter: No description available
    652..1668    +  intron         chimeric intron: chimera between introns from chicken β-actin and rabbit β-globin
   1746..2462    +  CDS            EGFP: EGFP is a basic (constitutively fluorescent) green fluorescent protein published in 1996, derived from Aequorea victoria. It is reported to be a rapidly-maturing weak dimer with moderate acid sensitivity.
   2445..4583    +  CDS            Tet1 (fragment): TET1_MOUSE - Also known as Cxxc6, Kiaa1676. Experimental evidence at protein level: Swiss-Prot protein existence level 1. Dioxygenase that catalyzes the conversion of the modified genomic base 5-methylcytosine (5mC) into 5-hydroxymethylcytosine (5hmC) and plays a key role in active DNA demethylation. Also mediates subsequent conversion of 5hmC into 5-formylcytosine (5fC), and conversion of 5fC to 5-carboxylcytosine (5caC). Conversion of 5mC into 5hmC, 5fC and 5caC probably constitutes the first step in cytosine demethylation. Methylation at the C5 position of cytosine bases is an epigenetic mo
   4715..5177    +  misc_feature   IRES: internal ribosome entry site (IRES) of the encephalomyocarditis virus (EMCV)
   5188..5586    +  CDS            BSD: blasticidin S deaminase; Aspergillus terreus BSD; confers resistance to blasticidin
   5587..5614    +  CDS            BleoR (fragment): antibiotic-binding protein; Sh ble from Streptoalloteichus hindustanus; confers resistance to bleomycin, phleomycin, and Zeocin™
   5624..5749    +  CDS            ble (fragment): BLE_KLEPN - Experimental evidence at protein level: Swiss-Prot protein existence level 1. Binding protein with a strong affinity to the bleomycin family of antibiotics. Binds to CL990; an antimitotic-antibiotic compound. From Klebsiella pneumoniae.
   5744..5865    +  polyA_signal   SV40 poly(A) signal: SV40 polyadenylation signal
   5876..5893    +  misc_feature   MCS (fragment): pBluescript multiple cloning site
   5899..6088    -  promoter       SV40 promoter: SV40 early promoter
   6088..6142    -  CDS            lacI (fragment): lac repressor; lacI; The lac repressor binds to the lac operator to inhibit transcription in E. coli. This inhibition can be relieved by adding lactose or isopropyl-β-D-thiogalactopyranoside (IPTG).
   6325..6913    -  rep_origin     ori: high-copy-number ColE1/pMB1/pBR322/pUC origin of replication
   7084..7944    -  CDS            AmpR: β-lactamase; bla; confers resistance to ampicillin, carbenicillin, and related antibiotics
   7945..8049    -  promoter       AmpR promoter: bla
   8144..8179    +  CDS            rop (fragment): Rop protein, which maintains plasmids at low copy number; rop
   8281..8380    +  misc_feature   bom (fragment): basis of mobility region from pBR322
   8381..8836    -  rep_origin     f1 ori (sequence partly withheld): f1 bacteriophage origin of replication; arrow indicates direction of (+) strand synthesis
   8840..8997    -  CDS            lacZα (fragment): LacZα fragment of β-galactosidase; lacZ fragment
   9000..9018    +  promoter       T7 promoter: promoter for bacteriophage T7 RNA polymerase
>Addgene plasmid #201704 | pGFP-mTet1s_K852R pc3914 | addgene full sequence | sequence record 437879 | Addgene NGS Result
ACGCGTCCTAGTTATTAATAGTAATCAATTACGGGGTCATTAGTTCATAGCCCATATATGGAGTTCCGCG
TTACATAACTTACGGTAAATGGCCCGCCTGGCTGACCGCCCAACGACCCCCGCCCATTGACGTCAATAAT
GACGTATGTTCCCATAGTAACGCCAATAGGGACTTTCCATTGACGTCAATGGGTGGAGTATTTACGGTAA
ACTGCCCACTTGGCAGTACATCAAGTGTATCATATGCCAAGTACGCCCCCTATTGACGTCAATGACGGTA
AATGGCCCGCCTGGCATTATGCCCAGTACATGACCTTATGGGACTTTCCTACTTGGCAGTACATCTACGT
ATTAGTCATCGCTATTACCATGGTCGAGGTGAGCCCCACGTTCTGCTTCACTCTCCCCATCTCCCCCCCC
TCCCCACCCCCAATTTTGTATTTATTTATTTTTTAATTATTTTGTGCAGCGATGGGGGCGGGGGGGGGGG
GGGGGCGCGCGCCAGGCGGGGCGGGGCGGGGCGAGGGGCGGGGCGGGGCGAGGCGGAGAGGTGCGGCGGC
AGCCAATCAGAGCGGCGCGCTCCGAAAGTTTCCTTTTATGGCGAGGCGGCGGCGGCGGCGGCCCTATAAA
AAGCGAAGCGCGCGGCGGGCGGGAGTCGCTGCGCGCTGCCTTCGCCCCGTGCCCCGCTCCGCCGCCGCCT
CGCGCCGCCCGCCCCGGCTCTGACTGACCGCGTTACTCCCACAGGTGAGCGGGCGGGACGGCCCTTCTCC
TCCGGGCTGTAATTAGCGCTTGGTTTAATGACGGCTTGTTTCTTTTCTGTGGCTGCGTGAAAGCCTTGAG
GGGCTCCGGGAGGGCCCTTTGTGCGGGGGGAGCGGCTCGGGGGGTGCGTGCGTGTGTGTGTGCGTGGGGA
GCGCCGCGTGCGGCTCCGCGCTGCCCGGCGGCTGTGAGCGCTGCGGGCGCGGCGCGGGGCTTTGTGCGCT
CCGCAGTGTGCGCGAGGGGAGCGCGGCCGGGGGCGGTGCCCCGCGGTGCGGGGGGGGCTGCGAGGGGAAC
AAAGGCTGCGTGCGGGGTGTGTGCGTGGGGGGGTGAGCAGGGGGTGTGGGCGCGTCGGTCGGGCTGCAAC
CCCCCCTGCACCCCCCTCCCCGAGTTGCTGAGCACGGCCCGGCTTCGGGTGCGGGGCTCCGTACGGGGCG
TGGCGCGGGGCTCGCCGTGCCGGGCGGGGGGTGGCGGCAGGTGGGGGTGCCGGGCGGGGCGGGGCCGCCT
CGGGCCGGGGAGGGCTCGGGGGAGGGGCGCGGCGGCCCCCGGAGCGCCGGCGGCTGTCGAGGCGCGGCGA
GCCGCAGCCATTGCCTTTTATGGTAATCGTGCGAGAGGGCGCAGGGACTTCCTTTGTCCCAAATCTGTGC
GGAGCCGAAATCTGGGAGGCGCCGCCGCACCCCCTCTAGCGGGCGCGGGGCGAAGCGGTGCGGCGCCGGC
AGGAAGGAAATGGGCGGGGAGGGCCTTCGTGCGTCGCCGCGCCGCCGTCCCCTTCTCCCTCTCCAGCCTC
GGGGCTGTCCGCGGGGGGACGGCTGCCTTCGGGGGGGACGGGGCAGGGCGGGGTTCGGCTTCTGGCGTGT
GACCGGCGGCTCTAGAGCCTCTGCTAACCATGTTCATGCCTTCTTCTTTTTCCTACAGCTCCTGGGCAAC
GTGCTGGTTATTGTGCTGTCTCATCATTTTGGCAAAGAATTCGGATCCACCGGCCGGTCGCCACCATGGT
GAGCAAGGGCGAGGAGCTGTTCACCGGGGTGGTGCCCATCCTGGTCGAGCTGGACGGCGACGTAAACGGC
CACAAGTTCAGCGTGTCCGGCGAGGGCGAGGGCGATGCCACCTACGGCAAGCTGACCCTGAAGTTCATCT
GCACCACCGGCAAGCTGCCCGTGCCCTGGCCCACCCTCGTGACCACCCTGACCTACGGCGTGCAGTGCTT
CAGCCGCTACCCCGACCACATGAAGCAGCACGACTTCTTCAAGTCCGCCATGCCCGAAGGCTACGTCCAG
GAGCGCACCATCTTCTTCAAGGACGACGGCAACTACAAGACCCGCGCCGAGGTGAAGTTCGAGGGCGACA
CCCTGGTGAACCGCATCGAGCTGAAGGGCATCGACTTCAAGGAGGACGGCAACATCCTGGGGCACAAGCT
GGAGTACAACTACAACAGCCACAACGTCTATATCATGGCCGACAAGCAGAAGAACGGCATCAAGGTGAAC
TTCAAGATCCGCCACAACATCGAGGACGGCAGCGTGCAGCTCGCCGACCACTACCAGCAGAACACCCCCA
TCGGCGACGGCCCCGTGCTGCTGCCCGACAACCACTACCTGAGCACCCAGTCCGCCCTGAGCAAAGACCC
CAACGAGAAGCGCGATCACATGGTCCTGCTGGAGTTCGTGACCGCCGCCGGGATCACTCTCGGCATGGAC
GAGCTGTACAAGTCCGGAGAAAACCTATACTTCCAAGGAAGATCTCGAGGCGATCGCATGGAAGCTGCAC
CCTGTGACTGTGATGGAGGTACACAAAAAGAAAAAGGCCCATATTATACACACCTTGGGGCAGGACCAAG
TGTGGCTGCTGTCAGGGAGCTCATGGAGACTAGGTTTGGCCAGAAGGGGAAGGCAATCCGGATTGAGAAG
ATAGTGTTCACGGGGAAGGAAGGGAAGAGCTCTCAGGGCTGCCCGGTCGCCAAGTGGGTGATCAGAAGAA
GTGGTCCTGAAGAGAAGCTTATTTGTTTGGTTCGTGAGCGTGTAGACCATCACTGTTCGACGGCTGTGAT
AGTTGTCCTTATCCTGCTGTGGGAAGGTATCCCTCGCCTGATGGCTGACCGCCTGTACAAAGAGCTCACT
GAGAACTTGAGGTCCTACAGCGGACATCCCACAGACCGAAGATGTACCCTCAACAAAAAGCGTACCTGCA
CCTGTCAAGGCATCGACCCAAAAACCTGCGGAGCGTCCTTCTCCTTTGGCTGTTCGTGGAGCATGTATTT
CAACGGCTGTCGGTTTGGGAGGAGTGAAAACCCCAGAAAATTCAGACTTGCTCCAAACTACCCCTTACAT
AACTACTATAAGAGAATTACTGGAATGAGTTCTGAAGGAAGTGACGTGAAAACCGGGTGGATCATTCCAG
ACCGCAAGACCCTCATAAGCAGAGAGGAAAAACAGCTTGAAAAGAATTTACAAGAATTGGCTACAGTATT
AGCTCCACTTTACAAGCAGATGGCTCCAGTTGCTTATCAAAATCAGGTGGAATATGAAGAAGTTGCTGGA
GACTGTCGACTTGGAAATGAAGAGGGGCGTCCTTTCTCTGGTGTCACCTGTTGCATGGATTTTTGTGCCC
ATTCTCACAAGGACATTCACAACATGCACAACGGAAGCACCGTGGTGTGTACGTTGATTCGAGCAGATGG
CCGTGACACAAATTGTCCCGAGGATGAACAACTCCACGTCCTGCCACTATACCGGCTTGCAGACACTGAT
GAATTTGGCTCCGTGGAAGGGATGAAGGCCAAAATCAAATCTGGGGCCATCCAAGTCAATGGGCCAACCA
GGAAGAGGCGACTACGTTTTACTGAGCCTGTTCCTCGATGTGGGAAGAGGGCCAAAATGAAGCAGAACCA
CAATAAATCAGGTACTGCTGGTCTCAGAAGGAAGAGGATCTCTGCCAGCCCAAAGGGAGCCCCAGGTTCA
CACAACACTAAGAGCTTTTCATCAGCCTCATCTACTTCTCACCTAGTGAAAGACGAATCTACAGACTTCT
GTCCCCTGCAGGCTTCCTCCGCAGAAACATCTACCTGTACGTACAGTAAAACAGCCTCAGGTGGGTTTGC
AGAAACAAGTAGTATTCTCCACTGCACAATGCCTTCTGGAGCACACAGTGGTGCTAATGCAGCTGCTGGG
GAATGTACTGGAACGGTGCAGCCTGCCGAGGTGGCTGCTCATCCTCACCAGTCTCTTCCCACAGCCGATT
CTCCCGTTCATGCTGAGCCTCTCACTAGTCCATCTGAGCAGCTAACTTCTAACCAGTCAAACCAGCAGCT
CCCTCTCCTCAGCAATTCTCAGAAACTGGCTTCCTGTCAGGTGGAAGATGAGCGGCACCCTGAAGCGGAT
GAGCCTCAGCACCCCGAGGACGATAACTTGCCTCAACTTGATGAATTCTGGTCAGACAGTGAGGAGATCT
ACGCCGATCCTTCCTTTGGTGGCGTGGCGATAGCACCCATTCACGGCTCGGTGCTCATTGAGTGCGCTCG
GAAGGAGCTTCATGCTACCACCTCTTTGCGCTCCCCCAAACGAGGGGTCCCTTTTCGTGTGTCCCTTGTA
TTCTACCAGCACAAAAGCCTAAACAAGCCTAATCATGGTTTTGATATCAACAAAATTAAGTGTAAATGCA
AAAAAGTAACGAAAAAAAAGCCCGCAGACCGGGAGTGTCCTGATGTATCCCCCGAAGCCAATTTATCACA
CCAAATTCCTTCTCGAGTTGCATCAACCTTAACCCGAGACAATGTTGTTACCGTGTCCCCATACTCTCTC
ACTCATGTTGCGGGACCCTACAATCGTTGGGTCTAAGCGGCCGCAGTTAACGAATTCCGCCCCTCCCCCC
CCCCTAACGTTACTGGCCGAAGCCGCTTGGAATAAGGCCGGTGTGCGTTTGTCTATATGTTATTTTCCAC
CATATTGCCGTCTTTTGGCAATGTGAGGGCCCGGAAACCTGGCCCTGTCTTCTTGACGAGCATTCCTAGG
GGTCTTTCCCCTCTCGCCAAAGGAATGCAAGGTCTGTTGAATGTCGTGAAGGAAGCAGTTCCTCTGGAAG
CTTCTTGAAGACAAACAACGTCTGTAGCGACCCTTTGCAGGCAGCGGAACCCCCCACCTGGCGACAGGTG
CCTCTGCGGCCAAAAGCCACGTGTATAAGATACACCTGCAAAGGCGGCACAACCCCAGTGCCACGTTGTG
AGTTGGATAGTTGTGGAAAGAGTCAAATGGCTCTCCTCAAGCGTATTCAACAAGGGGCTGAAGGATGCCC
AGAAGGTACCCCATTGTATGGGATCTGATCTGGGGCCTCGGTGCACATGCTTTACATGTGTTTAGTCGAG
GTTAAAAAAACGTCTAGGCCCCCCGAACCACGGGGACGTGGTTTTCCTTTGAAAAACACGATGATAAGCT
TGCCACCATGGCCAAGCCTTTGTCTCAAGAAGAATCCACCCTCATTGAAAGAGCAACGGCTACAATCAAC
AGCATCCCCATCTCTGAAGACTACAGCGTCGCCAGCGCAGCTCTCTCTAGCGACGGCCGCATCTTCACTG
GTGTCAATGTATATCATTTTACTGGGGGACCTTGTGCAGAACTCGTGGTGCTGGGCACTGCTGCTGCTGC
GGCAGCTGGCAACCTGACTTGTATCGTCGCGATCGGAAATGAGAACAGGGGCATCTTGAGCCCCTGCGGA
CGGTGCCGACAGGTGCTTCTCGATCTGCATCCTGGGATCAAAGCCATAGTGAAGGACAGTGATGGACAGC
CGACGGCAGTTGGGATTCGTGAATTGCTGCCCTCTGGTTATGTGTGGGAGGGCTAAGCACTTCGTGGCCG
AGGAGCAGGACTGACACGTGCTACGAGATTTCGATTCCACCGCCGCCTTCTATGAAAGGTTGGGCTTCGG
AATCGTTTTCCGGGACGCCGGCTGGATGATCCTCCAGCGCGGGGATCTCATGCTGGAGTTCTTCGCCCAC
CCCAACTTGTTTATTGCAGCTTATAATGGTTACAAATAAAGCAATAGCATCACAAATTTCACAAATAAAG
CATTTTTTTCACTGCATTCTAGTTGTGGTTTGTCCAAACTCATCAATGTATCTTATCATGTCTGTATACC
GTCGACCTCGAGGAGCTTTTTGCAAAAGCCTAGGCCTCCAAAAAAGCCTCTTCACTACTTCTGGAATAGC
TCAGAGGCCGAGGCGGCCTCGGCCTCTGCATAAATAAAAAAAATTAGTCAGCCATGGGGCGGAGAATGGG
CGGAACTGGGCGGAGTTAGGGGCGGGATGGGCGGAGTTAGGGGCGGGACTATGGTTGCTGACTAATTGCT
GCATTAATGAATCGGCCAACGCGCGGGGAGAGGCGGTTTGCGTATTGGGCGCTCTTCCGCTTCCTCGCTC
ACTGACTCGCTGCGCTCGGTCGTTCGGCTGCGGCGAGCGGTATCAGCTCACTCAAAGGCGGTAATACGGT
TATCCACAGAATCAGGGGATAACGCAGGAAAGAACATGTGAGCAAAAGGCCAGCAAAAGGCCAGGAACCG
TAAAAAGGCCGCGTTGCTGGCGTTTTTCCATAGGCTCCGCCCCCCTGACGAGCATCACAAAAATCGACGC
TCAAGTCAGAGGTGGCGAAACCCGACAGGACTATAAAGATACCAGGCGTTTCCCCCTGGAAGCTCCCTCG
TGCGCTCTCCTGTTCCGACCCTGCCGCTTACCGGATACCTGTCCGCCTTTCTCCCTTCGGGAAGCGTGGC
GCTTTCTCATAGCTCACGCTGTAGGTATCTCAGTTCGGTGTAGGTCGTTCGCTCCAAGCTGGGCTGTGTG
CACGAACCCCCCGTTCAGCCCGACCGCTGCGCCTTATCCGGTAACTATCGTCTTGAGTCCAACCCGGTAA
GACACGACTTATCGCCACTGGCAGCAGCCACTGGTAACAGGATTAGCAGAGCGAGGTATGTAGGCGGTGC
TACAGAGTTCTTGAAGTGGTGGCCTAACTACGGCTACACTAGAAGAACAGTATTTGGTATCTGCGCTCTG
CTGAAGCCAGTTACCTTCGGAAAAAGAGTTGGTAGCTCTTGATCCGGCAAACAAACCACCGCTGGTAGCG
GTGGTTTTTTTGTTTGCAAGCAGCAGATTACGCGCAGAAAAAAAGGATCTCAAGAAGATCCTTTGATCTT
TTCTACGGGGTCTGACGCTCAGTGGAACGAAAACTCACGTTAAGGGATTTTGGTCATGAGATTATCAAAA
AGGATCTTCACCTAGATCCTTTTAAATTAAAAATGAAGTTTTAAATCAATCTAAAGTATATATGAGTAAA
CTTGGTCTGACAGTTACCAATGCTTAATCAGTGAGGCACCTATCTCAGCGATCTGTCTATTTCGTTCATC
CATAGTTGCCTGACTCCCCGTCGTGTAGATAACTACGATACGGGAGGGCTTACCATCTGGCCCCAGTGCT
GCAATGATACCGCGAGACCCACGCTCACCGGCTCCAGATTTATCAGCAATAAACCAGCCAGCCGGAAGGG
CCGAGCGCAGAAGTGGTCCTGCAACTTTATCCGCCTCCATCCAGTCTATTAATTGTTGCCGGGAAGCTAG
AGTAAGTAGTTCGCCAGTTAATAGTTTGCGCAACGTTGTTGCCATTGCTACAGGCATCGTGGTGTCACGC
TCGTCGTTTGGTATGGCTTCATTCAGCTCCGGTTCCCAACGATCAAGGCGAGTTACATGATCCCCCATGT
TGTGCAAAAAAGCGGTTAGCTCCTTCGGTCCTCCGATCGTTGTCAGAAGTAAGTTGGCCGCAGTGTTATC
ACTCATGGTTATGGCAGCACTGCATAATTCTCTTACTGTCATGCCATCCGTAAGATGCTTTTCTGTGACT
GGTGAGTACTCAACCAAGTCATTCTGAGAATAGTGTATGCGGCGACCGAGTTGCTCTTGCCCGGCGTCAA
TACGGGATAATACCGCGCCACATAGCAGAACTTTAAAAGTGCTCATCATTGGAAAACGTTCTTCGGGGCG
AAAACTCTCAAGGATCTTACCGCTGTTGAGATCCAGTTCGATGTAACCCACTCGTGCACCCAACTGATCT
TCAGCATCTTTTACTTTCACCAGCGTTTCTGGGTGAGCAAAAACAGGAAGGCAAAATGCCGCAAAAAAGG
GAATAAGGGCGACACGGAAATGTTGAATACTCATACTCTTCCTTTTTCAATATTATTGAAGCATTTATCA
GGGTTATTGTCTCATGAGCGGATACATATTTGAATGTATTTAGAAAAATAAACAAATAGGGGTTCCGCGC
ACATTTCCCCGAAAAGTGCCACCTGACGTCTAAGAAACCATTATTATCATGACATTAACCTATAAAAATA
GGCGTATCACGAGGCCCTTTCGTCTCGCGCGTTTCGGTGATGACGGTGAAAACCTCTGACACATGCAGCT
CCCGGAGACGGTCACAGCTTGTCTGTAAGCGGATGCCGGGAGCAGACAAGCCCGTCAGGGCGCGTCAGCG
GGTGTTGGCGGGTGTCGGGGCTGGCTTAACTATGCGGCATCAGAGCAGATTGTACTGAGAGTGCACCATA
TGCGGTGTGAAATACCGCACAGATGCGTAAGGAGAAAATACCGCATCAGGAAATTGTAAGCGTTAATATT
TTGTTAAAATTCGCGTTAAATTTTTGTTAAATCAGCTCATTTTTTAACCAATAGGCCGAAATCGGCAAAA
TCCCTTATAAATCAAAAGAATAGACCGAGATAGGGT
[37 nt withheld, positions 8507-8543]
AAAGAACGTGGACTCCAACGTCAAAGG
[49 nt withheld, positions 8571-8619]
T
[91 nt withheld, positions 8621-8711]
G
[101 nt withheld, positions 8713-8813]
CAATGCGCCGCTACAGGGCGCGTCCATTCGCCATTCAGGCTGCGCAACTGTTGGGAAGGGCGATCGGTGC
GGGCCTCTTCGCTATTACGCCAGCTGGCGAAAGGGGGATGTGCTGCAAGGCGATTAAGTTGGGTAACGCC
AGGGTTTTCCCAGTCACGACGTTGTAAAACGACGGCCAGTGAATTGTAATACGACTCACTATAGG
